Addgene plasmid #113784: pFOXF2.1.0-gDNA
Purpose: CRISPR plasmid for expression of Cas9 and gRNA targeting human transcription factor FOXF2
Depositing lab: Kevin White. Depositing organization: University of Chicago.
Backbone
  Vector backbone: pX330
  Backbone manufacturer: Zhang lab (Addgene plasmid ID: 42230)
  Vector type: Mammalian Expression, CRISPR
Growth in bacteria
  Bacterial resistance: Ampicillin, 100 μg/mL
  Growth temperature: 37°C
  Growth strain: DH5alpha
  Copy number: High Copy
Gene/Insert
  Gene/Insert name: FOXF2
  gRNA/shRNA sequence: TAAGCCCTGCGTCATGTGAA CGG
  Species: H. sapiens (human)
  Entrez Gene: FOXF2 (a.k.a. FKHL6, FREAC-2, FREAC2)
  Cloning method: Restriction Enzyme; 5′ cloning site BbsI (destroyed during cloning); 3′ cloning site BbsI (destroyed during cloning)
  Sequencing primers: 5′ hU6-F (5'-GAGGGCCTATTTCCCATGATT-3')
Terms and licenses: Academic/Nonprofit Terms; Industry Terms: Not Available to Industry
Depositor comments: gRNA sequence listed includes 20 nucleotide target sequence, followed by the uncloned PAM sequence. The PAM sequence is not present in the plasmid. Use with plasmid pFOXF2-donor
How to cite: pFOXF2.1.0-gDNA was a gift from Kevin White (Addgene plasmid # 113784 ; http://n2t.net/addgene:113784 ; RRID:Addgene_113784)
