[The description below was written by a language model from this plasmid's Addgene catalogue record and pLannotate feature annotations shown in this document.]
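Description:
pFOXF2.1.0-gDNA is a mammalian CRISPR expression plasmid built on the pX330 backbone that delivers both Streptococcus pyogenes Cas9 and a single guide RNA directed against the human transcription factor gene FOXF2. It is maintained in E. coli as a high-copy plasmid through a ColE1/pUC-type origin and selected with ampicillin via the β-lactamase (AmpR) gene. An f1/M13 phage origin, small remnants of pBR322 bom and rop sequences, and a single AAV2 ITR are also annotated as backbone carry-over; with only one ITR detected, the record gives no indication that the plasmid is meant for AAV packaging.

Two expression units work together. A human U6 RNA polymerase III promoter drives the guide, whose 20-nucleotide FOXF2 spacer was inserted between BbsI sites (destroyed in cloning) directly upstream of the SpCas9 gRNA scaffold; the PAM listed with the target is genomic and is not present in the plasmid. Cas9 is transcribed from a hybrid promoter comprising the CMV enhancer, the chicken β-actin promoter and a hybrid CBA/MVM intron. The coding sequence is annotated as contiguous N- and C-terminal portions forming one full-length open reading frame, followed by a nucleoplasmin nuclear localization signal and a bGH polyadenylation signal.

The depositor sequence (8,508 nt) and the repository's sequencing result (8,474 nt) show the same architecture, differing mainly by a shorter, fragmented chicken β-actin promoter annotation in the latter. The depositor notes that the plasmid is to be used with a companion plasmid, pFOXF2-donor, which suggests Cas9 cleavage paired with donor-templated editing at the FOXF2 locus, although the record does not describe the intended modification.
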