Features (pLannotate 1.2.2; 18 found; start..end, strand, type, name):
     79..122     +  misc_RNA       gRNA scaffold (fragment): guide RNA scaffold for the Streptococcus pyogenes CRISPR/Cas9 system
    169..454     +  enhancer       CMV enhancer: human cytomegalovirus immediate early enhancer; contains an 18-bp deletion relative to the standard CMV enhancer
    456..733     +  promoter       chicken β-actin promoter: No description available
    734..962     +  intron         hybrid intron: hybrid between chicken β-actin (CBA) and minute virus of mice (MMV) introns (Gray et al., 2011)
   1100..2701    +  CDS            Cas9(N): N-terminal portion of Streptococcus pyogenes Cas9 (Zetsche et al., 2015)
   2702..5200    +  CDS            Cas9(C): C-terminal portion of Streptococcus pyogenes Cas9 (Zetsche et al., 2015)
   5201..5248    +  CDS            nucleoplasmin NLS: bipartite nuclear localization signal from nucleoplasmin
   5282..5393    +  polyA_signal   bGH poly(A) signal: bovine growth hormone polyadenylation signal
   5498..5638    +  repeat_region  AAV2 ITR: inverted terminal repeat of adeno-associated virus serotype 2 inverted
   5643..5694    -  misc_feature   bom (fragment): basis of mobility region from pBR322
   5713..6093    +  rep_origin     M13 ori (sequence partly withheld): M13 bacteriophage origin of replication; arrow indicates direction of (+) strand synthesis
   6169..6218    -  misc_feature   bom (fragment): basis of mobility region from pBR322
   6320..6355    -  CDS            rop (fragment): Rop protein, which maintains plasmids at low copy number; rop
   6450..6554    +  promoter       AmpR promoter: bla
   6555..7415    +  CDS            AmpR: β-lactamase; bla; confers resistance to ampicillin, carbenicillin, and related antibiotics
   7586..8174    +  rep_origin     ori: high-copy-number ColE1/pMB1/pBR322/pUC origin of replication
   8236..8476    +  promoter       U6 promoter: RNA polymerase III promoter for human U6 snRNA
   8505..72      +  misc_RNA       gRNA scaffold (across the origin): guide RNA scaffold for the Streptococcus pyogenes CRISPR/Cas9 system
>Addgene plasmid #113784 | pFOXF2.1.0-gDNA | depositor full sequence | sequence record 214745 | Full Sequence
TAGAGCTAGAAATAGCAAGTTAAAATAAGGCTAGTCCGTTATCAACTTGAAAAAGTGGCACCGAGTCGGT
GCTTTTTTGTTTTAGAGCTAGAAATAGCAAGTTAAAATAAGGCTAGTCCGTTTTTAGCGCGTGCGCCAAT
TCTGCAGACAAATGGCTCTAGAGGTACCCGTTACATAACTTACGGTAAATGGCCCGCCTGGCTGACCGCC
CAACGACCCCCGCCCATTGACGTCAATAGTAACGCCAATAGGGACTTTCCATTGACGTCAATGGGTGGAG
TATTTACGGTAAACTGCCCACTTGGCAGTACATCAAGTGTATCATATGCCAAGTACGCCCCCTATTGACG
TCAATGACGGTAAATGGCCCGCCTGGCATTGTGCCCAGTACATGACCTTATGGGACTTTCCTACTTGGCA
GTACATCTACGTATTAGTCATCGCTATTACCATGGTCGAGGTGAGCCCCACGTTCTGCTTCACTCTCCCC
ATCTCCCCCCCCTCCCCACCCCCAATTTTGTATTTATTTATTTTTTAATTATTTTGTGCAGCGATGGGGG
CGGGGGGGGGGGGGGGGCGCGCGCCAGGCGGGGCGGGGCGGGGCGAGGGGCGGGGCGGGGCGAGGCGGAG
AGGTGCGGCGGCAGCCAATCAGAGCGGCGCGCTCCGAAAGTTTCCTTTTATGGCGAGGCGGCGGCGGCGG
CGGCCCTATAAAAAGCGAAGCGCGCGGCGGGCGGGAGTCGCTGCGACGCTGCCTTCGCCCCGTGCCCCGC
TCCGCCGCCGCCTCGCGCCGCCCGCCCCGGCTCTGACTGACCGCGTTACTCCCACAGGTGAGCGGGCGGG
ACGGCCCTTCTCCTCCGGGCTGTAATTAGCTGAGCAAGAGGTAAGGGTTTAAGGGATGGTTGGTTGGTGG
GGTATTAATGTTTAATTACCTGGAGCACCTGCCTGAAATCACTTTTTTTCAGGTTGGACCGGTGCCACCA
TGGACTATAAGGACCACGACGGAGACTACAAGGATCATGATATTGATTACAAAGACGATGACGATAAGAT
GGCCCCAAAGAAGAAGCGGAAGGTCGGTATCCACGGAGTCCCAGCAGCCGACAAGAAGTACAGCATCGGC
CTGGACATCGGCACCAACTCTGTGGGCTGGGCCGTGATCACCGACGAGTACAAGGTGCCCAGCAAGAAAT
TCAAGGTGCTGGGCAACACCGACCGGCACAGCATCAAGAAGAACCTGATCGGAGCCCTGCTGTTCGACAG
CGGCGAAACAGCCGAGGCCACCCGGCTGAAGAGAACCGCCAGAAGAAGATACACCAGACGGAAGAACCGG
ATCTGCTATCTGCAAGAGATCTTCAGCAACGAGATGGCCAAGGTGGACGACAGCTTCTTCCACAGACTGG
AAGAGTCCTTCCTGGTGGAAGAGGATAAGAAGCACGAGCGGCACCCCATCTTCGGCAACATCGTGGACGA
GGTGGCCTACCACGAGAAGTACCCCACCATCTACCACCTGAGAAAGAAACTGGTGGACAGCACCGACAAG
GCCGACCTGCGGCTGATCTATCTGGCCCTGGCCCACATGATCAAGTTCCGGGGCCACTTCCTGATCGAGG
GCGACCTGAACCCCGACAACAGCGACGTGGACAAGCTGTTCATCCAGCTGGTGCAGACCTACAACCAGCT
GTTCGAGGAAAACCCCATCAACGCCAGCGGCGTGGACGCCAAGGCCATCCTGTCTGCCAGACTGAGCAAG
AGCAGACGGCTGGAAAATCTGATCGCCCAGCTGCCCGGCGAGAAGAAGAATGGCCTGTTCGGAAACCTGA
TTGCCCTGAGCCTGGGCCTGACCCCCAACTTCAAGAGCAACTTCGACCTGGCCGAGGATGCCAAACTGCA
GCTGAGCAAGGACACCTACGACGACGACCTGGACAACCTGCTGGCCCAGATCGGCGACCAGTACGCCGAC
CTGTTTCTGGCCGCCAAGAACCTGTCCGACGCCATCCTGCTGAGCGACATCCTGAGAGTGAACACCGAGA
TCACCAAGGCCCCCCTGAGCGCCTCTATGATCAAGAGATACGACGAGCACCACCAGGACCTGACCCTGCT
GAAAGCTCTCGTGCGGCAGCAGCTGCCTGAGAAGTACAAAGAGATTTTCTTCGACCAGAGCAAGAACGGC
TACGCCGGCTACATTGACGGCGGAGCCAGCCAGGAAGAGTTCTACAAGTTCATCAAGCCCATCCTGGAAA
AGATGGACGGCACCGAGGAACTGCTCGTGAAGCTGAACAGAGAGGACCTGCTGCGGAAGCAGCGGACCTT
CGACAACGGCAGCATCCCCCACCAGATCCACCTGGGAGAGCTGCACGCCATTCTGCGGCGGCAGGAAGAT
TTTTACCCATTCCTGAAGGACAACCGGGAAAAGATCGAGAAGATCCTGACCTTCCGCATCCCCTACTACG
TGGGCCCTCTGGCCAGGGGAAACAGCAGATTCGCCTGGATGACCAGAAAGAGCGAGGAAACCATCACCCC
CTGGAACTTCGAGGAAGTGGTGGACAAGGGCGCTTCCGCCCAGAGCTTCATCGAGCGGATGACCAACTTC
GATAAGAACCTGCCCAACGAGAAGGTGCTGCCCAAGCACAGCCTGCTGTACGAGTACTTCACCGTGTATA
ACGAGCTGACCAAAGTGAAATACGTGACCGAGGGAATGAGAAAGCCCGCCTTCCTGAGCGGCGAGCAGAA
AAAGGCCATCGTGGACCTGCTGTTCAAGACCAACCGGAAAGTGACCGTGAAGCAGCTGAAAGAGGACTAC
TTCAAGAAAATCGAGTGCTTCGACTCCGTGGAAATCTCCGGCGTGGAAGATCGGTTCAACGCCTCCCTGG
GCACATACCACGATCTGCTGAAAATTATCAAGGACAAGGACTTCCTGGACAATGAGGAAAACGAGGACAT
TCTGGAAGATATCGTGCTGACCCTGACACTGTTTGAGGACAGAGAGATGATCGAGGAACGGCTGAAAACC
TATGCCCACCTGTTCGACGACAAAGTGATGAAGCAGCTGAAGCGGCGGAGATACACCGGCTGGGGCAGGC
TGAGCCGGAAGCTGATCAACGGCATCCGGGACAAGCAGTCCGGCAAGACAATCCTGGATTTCCTGAAGTC
CGACGGCTTCGCCAACAGAAACTTCATGCAGCTGATCCACGACGACAGCCTGACCTTTAAAGAGGACATC
CAGAAAGCCCAGGTGTCCGGCCAGGGCGATAGCCTGCACGAGCACATTGCCAATCTGGCCGGCAGCCCCG
CCATTAAGAAGGGCATCCTGCAGACAGTGAAGGTGGTGGACGAGCTCGTGAAAGTGATGGGCCGGCACAA
GCCCGAGAACATCGTGATCGAAATGGCCAGAGAGAACCAGACCACCCAGAAGGGACAGAAGAACAGCCGC
GAGAGAATGAAGCGGATCGAAGAGGGCATCAAAGAGCTGGGCAGCCAGATCCTGAAAGAACACCCCGTGG
AAAACACCCAGCTGCAGAACGAGAAGCTGTACCTGTACTACCTGCAGAATGGGCGGGATATGTACGTGGA
CCAGGAACTGGACATCAACCGGCTGTCCGACTACGATGTGGACCATATCGTGCCTCAGAGCTTTCTGAAG
GACGACTCCATCGACAACAAGGTGCTGACCAGAAGCGACAAGAACCGGGGCAAGAGCGACAACGTGCCCT
CCGAAGAGGTCGTGAAGAAGATGAAGAACTACTGGCGGCAGCTGCTGAACGCCAAGCTGATTACCCAGAG
AAAGTTCGACAATCTGACCAAGGCCGAGAGAGGCGGCCTGAGCGAACTGGATAAGGCCGGCTTCATCAAG
AGACAGCTGGTGGAAACCCGGCAGATCACAAAGCACGTGGCACAGATCCTGGACTCCCGGATGAACACTA
AGTACGACGAGAATGACAAGCTGATCCGGGAAGTGAAAGTGATCACCCTGAAGTCCAAGCTGGTGTCCGA
TTTCCGGAAGGATTTCCAGTTTTACAAAGTGCGCGAGATCAACAACTACCACCACGCCCACGACGCCTAC
CTGAACGCCGTCGTGGGAACCGCCCTGATCAAAAAGTACCCTAAGCTGGAAAGCGAGTTCGTGTACGGCG
ACTACAAGGTGTACGACGTGCGGAAGATGATCGCCAAGAGCGAGCAGGAAATCGGCAAGGCTACCGCCAA
GTACTTCTTCTACAGCAACATCATGAACTTTTTCAAGACCGAGATTACCCTGGCCAACGGCGAGATCCGG
AAGCGGCCTCTGATCGAGACAAACGGCGAAACCGGGGAGATCGTGTGGGATAAGGGCCGGGATTTTGCCA
CCGTGCGGAAAGTGCTGAGCATGCCCCAAGTGAATATCGTGAAAAAGACCGAGGTGCAGACAGGCGGCTT
CAGCAAAGAGTCTATCCTGCCCAAGAGGAACAGCGATAAGCTGATCGCCAGAAAGAAGGACTGGGACCCT
AAGAAGTACGGCGGCTTCGACAGCCCCACCGTGGCCTATTCTGTGCTGGTGGTGGCCAAAGTGGAAAAGG
GCAAGTCCAAGAAACTGAAGAGTGTGAAAGAGCTGCTGGGGATCACCATCATGGAAAGAAGCAGCTTCGA
GAAGAATCCCATCGACTTTCTGGAAGCCAAGGGCTACAAAGAAGTGAAAAAGGACCTGATCATCAAGCTG
CCTAAGTACTCCCTGTTCGAGCTGGAAAACGGCCGGAAGAGAATGCTGGCCTCTGCCGGCGAACTGCAGA
AGGGAAACGAACTGGCCCTGCCCTCCAAATATGTGAACTTCCTGTACCTGGCCAGCCACTATGAGAAGCT
GAAGGGCTCCCCCGAGGATAATGAGCAGAAACAGCTGTTTGTGGAACAGCACAAGCACTACCTGGACGAG
ATCATCGAGCAGATCAGCGAGTTCTCCAAGAGAGTGATCCTGGCCGACGCTAATCTGGACAAAGTGCTGT
CCGCCTACAACAAGCACCGGGATAAGCCCATCAGAGAGCAGGCCGAGAATATCATCCACCTGTTTACCCT
GACCAATCTGGGAGCCCCTGCCGCCTTCAAGTACTTTGACACCACCATCGACCGGAAGAGGTACACCAGC
ACCAAAGAGGTGCTGGACGCCACCCTGATCCACCAGAGCATCACCGGCCTGTACGAGACACGGATCGACC
TGTCTCAGCTGGGAGGCGACAAAAGGCCGGCGGCCACGAAAAAGGCCGGCCAGGCAAAAAAGAAAAAGTA
AGAATTCCTAGAGCTCGCTGATCAGCCTCGACTGTGCCTTCTAGTTGCCAGCCATCTGTTGTTTGCCCCT
CCCCCGTGCCTTCCTTGACCCTGGAAGGTGCCACTCCCACTGTCCTTTCCTAATAAAATGAGGAAATTGC
ATCGCATTGTCTGAGTAGGTGTCATTCTATTCTGGGGGGTGGGGTGGGGCAGGACAGCAAGGGGGAGGAT
TGGGAAGAGAATAGCAGGCATGCTGGGGAGCGGCCGCAGGAACCCCTAGTGATGGAGTTGGCCACTCCCT
CTCTGCGCGCTCGCTCGCTCACTGAGGCCGGGCGACCAAAGGTCGCCCGACGCCCGGGCTTTGCCCGGGC
GGCCTCAGTGAGCGAGCGAGCGCGCAGCTGCCTGCAGGGGCGCCTGATGCGGTATTTTCTCCTTACGCAT
CTGTGCGGTATTTCACACCGCATA
[142 nt withheld, positions 5695-5836]
C
[141 nt withheld, positions 5838-5978]
CCTTTGACGTTGGAGTCCACGTTCTTT
[37 nt withheld, positions 6006-6042]
ACCCTATCTCGGGCTATTCTTTTGATTTATAAGGGATTTTGCCGATTTCGGCCTATTGGTTAAAAAATGA
GCTGATTTAACAAAAATTTAACGCGAATTTTAACAAAATATTAACGTTTACAATTTTATGGTGCACTCTC
AGTACAATCTGCTCTGATGCCGCATAGTTAAGCCAGCCCCGACACCCGCCAACACCCGCTGACGCGCCCT
GACGGGCTTGTCTGCTCCCGGCATCCGCTTACAGACAAGCTGTGACCGTCTCCGGGAGCTGCATGTGTCA
GAGGTTTTCACCGTCATCACCGAAACGCGCGAGACGAAAGGGCCTCGTGATACGCCTATTTTTATAGGTT
AATGTCATGATAATAATGGTTTCTTAGACGTCAGGTGGCACTTTTCGGGGAAATGTGCGCGGAACCCCTA
TTTGTTTATTTTTCTAAATACATTCAAATATGTATCCGCTCATGAGACAATAACCCTGATAAATGCTTCA
ATAATATTGAAAAAGGAAGAGTATGAGTATTCAACATTTCCGTGTCGCCCTTATTCCCTTTTTTGCGGCA
TTTTGCCTTCCTGTTTTTGCTCACCCAGAAACGCTGGTGAAAGTAAAAGATGCTGAAGATCAGTTGGGTG
CACGAGTGGGTTACATCGAACTGGATCTCAACAGCGGTAAGATCCTTGAGAGTTTTCGCCCCGAAGAACG
TTTTCCAATGATGAGCACTTTTAAAGTTCTGCTATGTGGCGCGGTATTATCCCGTATTGACGCCGGGCAA
GAGCAACTCGGTCGCCGCATACACTATTCTCAGAATGACTTGGTTGAGTACTCACCAGTCACAGAAAAGC
ATCTTACGGATGGCATGACAGTAAGAGAATTATGCAGTGCTGCCATAACCATGAGTGATAACACTGCGGC
CAACTTACTTCTGACAACGATCGGAGGACCGAAGGAGCTAACCGCTTTTTTGCACAACATGGGGGATCAT
GTAACTCGCCTTGATCGTTGGGAACCGGAGCTGAATGAAGCCATACCAAACGACGAGCGTGACACCACGA
TGCCTGTAGCAATGGCAACAACGTTGCGCAAACTATTAACTGGCGAACTACTTACTCTAGCTTCCCGGCA
ACAATTAATAGACTGGATGGAGGCGGATAAAGTTGCAGGACCACTTCTGCGCTCGGCCCTTCCGGCTGGC
TGGTTTATTGCTGATAAATCTGGAGCCGGTGAGCGTGGAAGCCGCGGTATCATTGCAGCACTGGGGCCAG
ATGGTAAGCCCTCCCGTATCGTAGTTATCTACACGACGGGGAGTCAGGCAACTATGGATGAACGAAATAG
ACAGATCGCTGAGATAGGTGCCTCACTGATTAAGCATTGGTAACTGTCAGACCAAGTTTACTCATATATA
CTTTAGATTGATTTAAAACTTCATTTTTAATTTAAAAGGATCTAGGTGAAGATCCTTTTTGATAATCTCA
TGACCAAAATCCCTTAACGTGAGTTTTCGTTCCACTGAGCGTCAGACCCCGTAGAAAAGATCAAAGGATC
TTCTTGAGATCCTTTTTTTCTGCGCGTAATCTGCTGCTTGCAAACAAAAAAACCACCGCTACCAGCGGTG
GTTTGTTTGCCGGATCAAGAGCTACCAACTCTTTTTCCGAAGGTAACTGGCTTCAGCAGAGCGCAGATAC
CAAATACTGTCCTTCTAGTGTAGCCGTAGTTAGGCCACCACTTCAAGAACTCTGTAGCACCGCCTACATA
CCTCGCTCTGCTAATCCTGTTACCAGTGGCTGCTGCCAGTGGCGATAAGTCGTGTCTTACCGGGTTGGAC
TCAAGACGATAGTTACCGGATAAGGCGCAGCGGTCGGGCTGAACGGGGGGTTCGTGCACACAGCCCAGCT
TGGAGCGAACGACCTACACCGAACTGAGATACCTACAGCGTGAGCTATGAGAAAGCGCCACGCTTCCCGA
AGGGAGAAAGGCGGACAGGTATCCGGTAAGCGGCAGGGTCGGAACAGGAGAGCGCACGAGGGAGCTTCCA
GGGGGAAACGCCTGGTATCTTTATAGTCCTGTCGGGTTTCGCCACCTCTGACTTGAGCGTCGATTTTTGT
GATGCTCGTCAGGGGGGCGGAGCCTATGGAAAAACGCCAGCAACGCGGCCTTTTTACGGTTCCTGGCCTT
TTGCTGGCCTTTTGCTCACATGTGAGGGCCTATTTCCCATGATTCCTTCATATTTGCATATACGATACAA
GGCTGTTAGAGAGATAATTGGAATTAATTTGACTGTAAACACAAAGATATTAGTACAAAATACGTGACGT
AGAAAGTAATAATTTCTTGGGTAGTTTGCAGTTTTAAAATTATGTTTTAAAATGGACTATCATATGCTTA
CCGTAACTTGAAAGTATTTCGATTTCTTGGCTTTATATATCTTGTGGAAAGGACGAAACACCTAAGCCCT
GCGTCATGTGAAGTTT
