Features (pLannotate 1.2.2; 19 found; start..end, strand, type, name):
     79..122     +  misc_RNA       gRNA scaffold (fragment): guide RNA scaffold for the Streptococcus pyogenes CRISPR/Cas9 system
    169..454     +  enhancer       CMV enhancer: human cytomegalovirus immediate early enhancer; contains an 18-bp deletion relative to the standard CMV enhancer
    456..569     +  promoter       chicken β-actin promoter (fragment): No description available
    557..699     +  promoter       chicken β-actin promoter (fragment): No description available
    700..927     +  intron         hybrid intron: hybrid between chicken β-actin (CBA) and minute virus of mice (MMV) introns (Gray et al., 2011)
   1065..2666    +  CDS            Cas9(N): N-terminal portion of Streptococcus pyogenes Cas9 (Zetsche et al., 2015)
   2667..5165    +  CDS            Cas9(C): C-terminal portion of Streptococcus pyogenes Cas9 (Zetsche et al., 2015)
   5166..5213    +  CDS            nucleoplasmin NLS: bipartite nuclear localization signal from nucleoplasmin
   5247..5358    +  polyA_signal   bGH poly(A) signal: bovine growth hormone polyadenylation signal
   5463..5603    +  repeat_region  AAV2 ITR: inverted terminal repeat of adeno-associated virus serotype 2 inverted
   5608..5659    -  misc_feature   bom (fragment): basis of mobility region from pBR322
   5678..6133    +  rep_origin     f1 ori (sequence partly withheld): f1 bacteriophage origin of replication; arrow indicates direction of (+) strand synthesis
   6134..6183    -  misc_feature   bom (fragment): basis of mobility region from pBR322
   6285..6320    -  CDS            rop (fragment): Rop protein, which maintains plasmids at low copy number; rop
   6415..6519    +  promoter       AmpR promoter: bla
   6520..7380    +  CDS            AmpR: β-lactamase; bla; confers resistance to ampicillin, carbenicillin, and related antibiotics
   7551..8139    +  rep_origin     ori: high-copy-number ColE1/pMB1/pBR322/pUC origin of replication
   8201..8441    +  promoter       U6 promoter: RNA polymerase III promoter for human U6 snRNA
   8471..72      +  misc_RNA       gRNA scaffold (across the origin): guide RNA scaffold for the Streptococcus pyogenes CRISPR/Cas9 system
>Addgene plasmid #113784 | pFOXF2.1.0-gDNA | addgene full sequence | sequence record 230582 | Addgene NGS Result
TAGAGCTAGAAATAGCAAGTTAAAATAAGGCTAGTCCGTTATCAACTTGAAAAAGTGGCACCGAGTCGGT
GCTTTTTTGTTTTAGAGCTAGAAATAGCAAGTTAAAATAAGGCTAGTCCGTTTTTAGCGCGTGCGCCAAT
TCTGCAGACAAATGGCTCTAGAGGTACCCGTTACATAACTTACGGTAAATGGCCCGCCTGGCTGACCGCC
CAACGACCCCCGCCCATTGACGTCAATAGTAACGCCAATAGGGACTTTCCATTGACGTCAATGGGTGGAG
TATTTACGGTAAACTGCCCACTTGGCAGTACATCAAGTGTATCATATGCCAAGTACGCCCCCTATTGACG
TCAATGACGGTAAATGGCCCGCCTGGCATTGTGCCCAGTACATGACCTTATGGGACTTTCCTACTTGGCA
GTACATCTACGTATTAGTCATCGCTATTACCATGGTCGAGGTGAGCCCCACGTTCTGCTTCACTCTCCCC
ATCTCCCCCCCCTCCCCACCCCCAATTTTGTATTTATTTATTTTTTAATTATTTTGTGCAGCGATGGGGG
CGGGGGGGGCGAGGGGCGGGGCGGGGCGAGGCGGAGAGGTGCGGCGGCAGCCAATCAGAGCGGCGCGCTC
CGAAAGTTTCCTTTTATGGCGAGGCGGCGGCGGCGGCGGCCCTATAAAAAGCGAAGCGCGCGGCGGGCGG
GAGTCGCTGCGCGCTGCCTTCGCCCCGTGCCCCGCTCCGCCGCCGCCTCGCGCCGCCCGCCCCGGCTCTG
ACTGACCGCGTTACTCCCACAGGTGAGCGGGCGGGACGGCCCTTCTCCTCCGGGCTGTAATTAGCTGAGC
AAGAGGTAAGGGTTTAAGGGATGGTTGGTTGGTGGGGTATTAATGTTTAATTACCTGGAGCACCTGCCTG
AAATCACTTTTTTTCAGGTTGGACCGGTGCCACCATGGACTATAAGGACCACGACGGAGACTACAAGGAT
CATGATATTGATTACAAAGACGATGACGATAAGATGGCCCCAAAGAAGAAGCGGAAGGTCGGTATCCACG
GAGTCCCAGCAGCCGACAAGAAGTACAGCATCGGCCTGGACATCGGCACCAACTCTGTGGGCTGGGCCGT
GATCACCGACGAGTACAAGGTGCCCAGCAAGAAATTCAAGGTGCTGGGCAACACCGACCGGCACAGCATC
AAGAAGAACCTGATCGGAGCCCTGCTGTTCGACAGCGGCGAAACAGCCGAGGCCACCCGGCTGAAGAGAA
CCGCCAGAAGAAGATACACCAGACGGAAGAACCGGATCTGCTATCTGCAAGAGATCTTCAGCAACGAGAT
GGCCAAGGTGGACGACAGCTTCTTCCACAGACTGGAAGAGTCCTTCCTGGTGGAAGAGGATAAGAAGCAC
GAGCGGCACCCCATCTTCGGCAACATCGTGGACGAGGTGGCCTACCACGAGAAGTACCCCACCATCTACC
ACCTGAGAAAGAAACTGGTGGACAGCACCGACAAGGCCGACCTGCGGCTGATCTATCTGGCCCTGGCCCA
CATGATCAAGTTCCGGGGCCACTTCCTGATCGAGGGCGACCTGAACCCCGACAACAGCGACGTGGACAAG
CTGTTCATCCAGCTGGTGCAGACCTACAACCAGCTGTTCGAGGAAAACCCCATCAACGCCAGCGGCGTGG
ACGCCAAGGCCATCCTGTCTGCCAGACTGAGCAAGAGCAGACGGCTGGAAAATCTGATCGCCCAGCTGCC
CGGCGAGAAGAAGAATGGCCTGTTCGGAAACCTGATTGCCCTGAGCCTGGGCCTGACCCCCAACTTCAAG
AGCAACTTCGACCTGGCCGAGGATGCCAAACTGCAGCTGAGCAAGGACACCTACGACGACGACCTGGACA
ACCTGCTGGCCCAGATCGGCGACCAGTACGCCGACCTGTTTCTGGCCGCCAAGAACCTGTCCGACGCCAT
CCTGCTGAGCGACATCCTGAGAGTGAACACCGAGATCACCAAGGCCCCCCTGAGCGCCTCTATGATCAAG
AGATACGACGAGCACCACCAGGACCTGACCCTGCTGAAAGCTCTCGTGCGGCAGCAGCTGCCTGAGAAGT
ACAAAGAGATTTTCTTCGACCAGAGCAAGAACGGCTACGCCGGCTACATTGACGGCGGAGCCAGCCAGGA
AGAGTTCTACAAGTTCATCAAGCCCATCCTGGAAAAGATGGACGGCACCGAGGAACTGCTCGTGAAGCTG
AACAGAGAGGACCTGCTGCGGAAGCAGCGGACCTTCGACAACGGCAGCATCCCCCACCAGATCCACCTGG
GAGAGCTGCACGCCATTCTGCGGCGGCAGGAAGATTTTTACCCATTCCTGAAGGACAACCGGGAAAAGAT
CGAGAAGATCCTGACCTTCCGCATCCCCTACTACGTGGGCCCTCTGGCCAGGGGAAACAGCAGATTCGCC
TGGATGACCAGAAAGAGCGAGGAAACCATCACCCCCTGGAACTTCGAGGAAGTGGTGGACAAGGGCGCTT
CCGCCCAGAGCTTCATCGAGCGGATGACCAACTTCGATAAGAACCTGCCCAACGAGAAGGTGCTGCCCAA
GCACAGCCTGCTGTACGAGTACTTCACCGTGTATAACGAGCTGACCAAAGTGAAATACGTGACCGAGGGA
ATGAGAAAGCCCGCCTTCCTGAGCGGCGAGCAGAAAAAGGCCATCGTGGACCTGCTGTTCAAGACCAACC
GGAAAGTGACCGTGAAGCAGCTGAAAGAGGACTACTTCAAGAAAATCGAGTGCTTCGACTCCGTGGAAAT
CTCCGGCGTGGAAGATCGGTTCAACGCCTCCCTGGGCACATACCACGATCTGCTGAAAATTATCAAGGAC
AAGGACTTCCTGGACAATGAGGAAAACGAGGACATTCTGGAAGATATCGTGCTGACCCTGACACTGTTTG
AGGACAGAGAGATGATCGAGGAACGGCTGAAAACCTATGCCCACCTGTTCGACGACAAAGTGATGAAGCA
GCTGAAGCGGCGGAGATACACCGGCTGGGGCAGGCTGAGCCGGAAGCTGATCAACGGCATCCGGGACAAG
CAGTCCGGCAAGACAATCCTGGATTTCCTGAAGTCCGACGGCTTCGCCAACAGAAACTTCATGCAGCTGA
TCCACGACGACAGCCTGACCTTTAAAGAGGACATCCAGAAAGCCCAGGTGTCCGGCCAGGGCGATAGCCT
GCACGAGCACATTGCCAATCTGGCCGGCAGCCCCGCCATTAAGAAGGGCATCCTGCAGACAGTGAAGGTG
GTGGACGAGCTCGTGAAAGTGATGGGCCGGCACAAGCCCGAGAACATCGTGATCGAAATGGCCAGAGAGA
ACCAGACCACCCAGAAGGGACAGAAGAACAGCCGCGAGAGAATGAAGCGGATCGAAGAGGGCATCAAAGA
GCTGGGCAGCCAGATCCTGAAAGAACACCCCGTGGAAAACACCCAGCTGCAGAACGAGAAGCTGTACCTG
TACTACCTGCAGAATGGGCGGGATATGTACGTGGACCAGGAACTGGACATCAACCGGCTGTCCGACTACG
ATGTGGACCATATCGTGCCTCAGAGCTTTCTGAAGGACGACTCCATCGACAACAAGGTGCTGACCAGAAG
CGACAAGAACCGGGGCAAGAGCGACAACGTGCCCTCCGAAGAGGTCGTGAAGAAGATGAAGAACTACTGG
CGGCAGCTGCTGAACGCCAAGCTGATTACCCAGAGAAAGTTCGACAATCTGACCAAGGCCGAGAGAGGCG
GCCTGAGCGAACTGGATAAGGCCGGCTTCATCAAGAGACAGCTGGTGGAAACCCGGCAGATCACAAAGCA
CGTGGCACAGATCCTGGACTCCCGGATGAACACTAAGTACGACGAGAATGACAAGCTGATCCGGGAAGTG
AAAGTGATCACCCTGAAGTCCAAGCTGGTGTCCGATTTCCGGAAGGATTTCCAGTTTTACAAAGTGCGCG
AGATCAACAACTACCACCACGCCCACGACGCCTACCTGAACGCCGTCGTGGGAACCGCCCTGATCAAAAA
GTACCCTAAGCTGGAAAGCGAGTTCGTGTACGGCGACTACAAGGTGTACGACGTGCGGAAGATGATCGCC
AAGAGCGAGCAGGAAATCGGCAAGGCTACCGCCAAGTACTTCTTCTACAGCAACATCATGAACTTTTTCA
AGACCGAGATTACCCTGGCCAACGGCGAGATCCGGAAGCGGCCTCTGATCGAGACAAACGGCGAAACCGG
GGAGATCGTGTGGGATAAGGGCCGGGATTTTGCCACCGTGCGGAAAGTGCTGAGCATGCCCCAAGTGAAT
ATCGTGAAAAAGACCGAGGTGCAGACAGGCGGCTTCAGCAAAGAGTCTATCCTGCCCAAGAGGAACAGCG
ATAAGCTGATCGCCAGAAAGAAGGACTGGGACCCTAAGAAGTACGGCGGCTTCGACAGCCCCACCGTGGC
CTATTCTGTGCTGGTGGTGGCCAAAGTGGAAAAGGGCAAGTCCAAGAAACTGAAGAGTGTGAAAGAGCTG
CTGGGGATCACCATCATGGAAAGAAGCAGCTTCGAGAAGAATCCCATCGACTTTCTGGAAGCCAAGGGCT
ACAAAGAAGTGAAAAAGGACCTGATCATCAAGCTGCCTAAGTACTCCCTGTTCGAGCTGGAAAACGGCCG
GAAGAGAATGCTGGCCTCTGCCGGCGAACTGCAGAAGGGAAACGAACTGGCCCTGCCCTCCAAATATGTG
AACTTCCTGTACCTGGCCAGCCACTATGAGAAGCTGAAGGGCTCCCCCGAGGATAATGAGCAGAAACAGC
TGTTTGTGGAACAGCACAAGCACTACCTGGACGAGATCATCGAGCAGATCAGCGAGTTCTCCAAGAGAGT
GATCCTGGCCGACGCTAATCTGGACAAAGTGCTGTCCGCCTACAACAAGCACCGGGATAAGCCCATCAGA
GAGCAGGCCGAGAATATCATCCACCTGTTTACCCTGACCAATCTGGGAGCCCCTGCCGCCTTCAAGTACT
TTGACACCACCATCGACCGGAAGAGGTACACCAGCACCAAAGAGGTGCTGGACGCCACCCTGATCCACCA
GAGCATCACCGGCCTGTACGAGACACGGATCGACCTGTCTCAGCTGGGAGGCGACAAAAGGCCGGCGGCC
ACGAAAAAGGCCGGCCAGGCAAAAAAGAAAAAGTAAGAATTCCTAGAGCTCGCTGATCAGCCTCGACTGT
GCCTTCTAGTTGCCAGCCATCTGTTGTTTGCCCCTCCCCCGTGCCTTCCTTGACCCTGGAAGGTGCCACT
CCCACTGTCCTTTCCTAATAAAATGAGGAAATTGCATCGCATTGTCTGAGTAGGTGTCATTCTATTCTGG
GGGGTGGGGTGGGGCAGGACAGCAAGGGGGAGGATTGGGAAGAGAATAGCAGGCATGCTGGGGAGCGGCC
GCAGGAACCCCTAGTGATGGAGTTGGCCACTCCCTCTCTGCGCGCTCGCTCGCTCACTGAGGCCGGGCGA
CCAAAGGTCGCCCGACGCCCGGGCTTTGCCCGGGCGGCCTCAGTGAGCGAGCGAGCGCGCAGCTGCCTGC
AGGGGCGCCTGATGCGGTATTTTCTCCTTACGCATCTGTGCGGTATTTCACACCGCATA
[95 nt withheld, positions 5660-5754]
T
[46 nt withheld, positions 5756-5801]
C
[141 nt withheld, positions 5803-5943]
CCTTTGACGTTGGAGTCCACGTTCTTT
[37 nt withheld, positions 5971-6007]
ACTCTATCTCGGGCTATTCTTTTGATTTATAAGGGATTTTGCCGATTTCGGTCTATTGGTTAAAAAATGA
GCTGATTTAACAAAAATTTAACGCGAATTTTAACAAAATATTAACGTTTACAATTTTATGGTGCACTCTC
AGTACAATCTGCTCTGATGCCGCATAGTTAAGCCAGCCCCGACACCCGCCAACACCCGCTGACGCGCCCT
GACGGGCTTGTCTGCTCCCGGCATCCGCTTACAGACAAGCTGTGACCGTCTCCGGGAGCTGCATGTGTCA
GAGGTTTTCACCGTCATCACCGAAACGCGCGAGACGAAAGGGCCTCGTGATACGCCTATTTTTATAGGTT
AATGTCATGATAATAATGGTTTCTTAGACGTCAGGTGGCACTTTTCGGGGAAATGTGCGCGGAACCCCTA
TTTGTTTATTTTTCTAAATACATTCAAATATGTATCCGCTCATGAGACAATAACCCTGATAAATGCTTCA
ATAATATTGAAAAAGGAAGAGTATGAGTATTCAACATTTCCGTGTCGCCCTTATTCCCTTTTTTGCGGCA
TTTTGCCTTCCTGTTTTTGCTCACCCAGAAACGCTGGTGAAAGTAAAAGATGCTGAAGATCAGTTGGGTG
CACGAGTGGGTTACATCGAACTGGATCTCAACAGCGGTAAGATCCTTGAGAGTTTTCGCCCCGAAGAACG
TTTTCCAATGATGAGCACTTTTAAAGTTCTGCTATGTGGCGCGGTATTATCCCGTATTGACGCCGGGCAA
GAGCAACTCGGTCGCCGCATACACTATTCTCAGAATGACTTGGTTGAGTACTCACCAGTCACAGAAAAGC
ATCTTACGGATGGCATGACAGTAAGAGAATTATGCAGTGCTGCCATAACCATGAGTGATAACACTGCGGC
CAACTTACTTCTGACAACGATCGGAGGACCGAAGGAGCTAACCGCTTTTTTGCACAACATGGGGGATCAT
GTAACTCGCCTTGATCGTTGGGAACCGGAGCTGAATGAAGCCATACCAAACGACGAGCGTGACACCACGA
TGCCTGTAGCAATGGCAACAACGTTGCGCAAACTATTAACTGGCGAACTACTTACTCTAGCTTCCCGGCA
ACAATTAATAGACTGGATGGAGGCGGATAAAGTTGCAGGACCACTTCTGCGCTCGGCCCTTCCGGCTGGC
TGGTTTATTGCTGATAAATCTGGAGCCGGTGAGCGTGGAAGCCGCGGTATCATTGCAGCACTGGGGCCAG
ATGGTAAGCCCTCCCGTATCGTAGTTATCTACACGACGGGGAGTCAGGCAACTATGGATGAACGAAATAG
ACAGATCGCTGAGATAGGTGCCTCACTGATTAAGCATTGGTAACTGTCAGACCAAGTTTACTCATATATA
CTTTAGATTGATTTAAAACTTCATTTTTAATTTAAAAGGATCTAGGTGAAGATCCTTTTTGATAATCTCA
TGACCAAAATCCCTTAACGTGAGTTTTCGTTCCACTGAGCGTCAGACCCCGTAGAAAAGATCAAAGGATC
TTCTTGAGATCCTTTTTTTCTGCGCGTAATCTGCTGCTTGCAAACAAAAAAACCACCGCTACCAGCGGTG
GTTTGTTTGCCGGATCAAGAGCTACCAACTCTTTTTCCGAAGGTAACTGGCTTCAGCAGAGCGCAGATAC
CAAATACTGTTCTTCTAGTGTAGCCGTAGTTAGGCCACCACTTCAAGAACTCTGTAGCACCGCCTACATA
CCTCGCTCTGCTAATCCTGTTACCAGTGGCTGCTGCCAGTGGCGATAAGTCGTGTCTTACCGGGTTGGAC
TCAAGACGATAGTTACCGGATAAGGCGCAGCGGTCGGGCTGAACGGGGGGTTCGTGCACACAGCCCAGCT
TGGAGCGAACGACCTACACCGAACTGAGATACCTACAGCGTGAGCTATGAGAAAGCGCCACGCTTCCCGA
AGGGAGAAAGGCGGACAGGTATCCGGTAAGCGGCAGGGTCGGAACAGGAGAGCGCACGAGGGAGCTTCCA
GGGGGAAACGCCTGGTATCTTTATAGTCCTGTCGGGTTTCGCCACCTCTGACTTGAGCGTCGATTTTTGT
GATGCTCGTCAGGGGGGCGGAGCCTATGGAAAAACGCCAGCAACGCGGCCTTTTTACGGTTCCTGGCCTT
TTGCTGGCCTTTTGCTCACATGTGAGGGCCTATTTCCCATGATTCCTTCATATTTGCATATACGATACAA
GGCTGTTAGAGAGATAATTGGAATTAATTTGACTGTAAACACAAAGATATTAGTACAAAATACGTGACGT
AGAAAGTAATAATTTCTTGGGTAGTTTGCAGTTTTAAAATTATGTTTTAAAATGGACTATCATATGCTTA
CCGTAACTTGAAAGTATTTCGATTTCTTGGCTTTATATATCTTGTGGAAAGGACGAAACACCGTAAGCCC
TGCGTCATGTGAAGTTT
